>Addgene plasmid #192682 | LentiU6-hASCL1 gRNA_multi1-3-MS2-Puro | addgene full sequence | sequence record 380510 | Addgene NGS Result
TAACAAATTGGCTGTGGTATATAAAATTATTCATAATGATAGTAGGAGGCTTGGTAGGTTTAAGAATAGT
TTTTGCTGTACTTTCTATAGTGAATAGAGTTAGGCAGGGATATTCACCATTATCGTTTCAGACCCACCTC
CCAACCCCGAGGGGACCCAGAGGTACCGCTCTAGCTAGCGAGGGCCTATTTCCCATGATTCCTTCATATT
TGCATATACGATACAAGGCTGTTAGAGAGATAATTAGAATTAATTTGACTGTAAACACAAAGATATTAGT
ACAAAATACGTGACGTAGAAAGTAATAATTTCTTGGGTAGTTTGCAGTTTTAAAATTATGTTTTAAAATG
GACTATCATATGCTTACCGTAACTTGAAAGTATTTCGATTTCTTGGCTTTATATATCTTGTGGAAAGGAC
GAAACACCGCAGCCGCTCGCTGCAGCAGGTTTTAGAGCTAGGCCAACATGAGGATCACCCATGTCTGCAG
GGCCTAGCAAGTTAAAATAAGGCTAGTCCGTTATCAACTTGGCCAACATGAGGATCACCCATGTCTGCAG
GGCCAAGTGGCACCGAGTCGGTGCTTTTTTCTCTAGGAGGGCCTATTTCCCATGATTCCTTCATATTTGC
ATATACGATACAAGGCTGTTAGAGAGATAATTAGAATTAATTTGACTGTAAACACAAAGATATTAGTACA
AAATACGTGACGTAGAAAGTAATAATTTCTTGGGTAGTTTGCAGTTTTAAAATTATGTTTTAAAATGGAC
TATCATATGCTTACCGTAACTTGAAAGTATTTCGATTTCTTGGCTTTATATATCTTGTGGAAAGGACGAA
ACACCGTGGAGAGTTTGCAAGGAGCGTTTTAGAGCTAGGCCAACATGAGGATCACCCATGTCTGCAGGGC
CTAGCAAGTTAAAATAAGGCTAGTCCGTTATCAACTTGGCCAACATGAGGATCACCCATGTCTGCAGGGC
CAAGTGGCACCGAGTCGGTGCTTTTTTTCTAGAGAGGGCCTATTTCCCATGATTCCTTCATATTTGCATA
TACGATACAAGGCTGTTAGAGAGATAATTAGAATTAATTTGACTGTAAACACAAAGATATTAGTACAAAA
TACGTGACGTAGAAAGTAATAATTTCTTGGGTAGTTTGCAGTTTTAAAATTATGTTTTAAAATGGACTAT
CATATGCTTACCGTAACTTGAAAGTATTTCGATTTCTTGGCTTTATATATCTTGTGGAAAGGACGAAACA
CCGTTTATTCAGCCGGGAGTCGTTTTAGAGCTAGGCCAACATGAGGATCACCCATGTCTGCAGGGCCTAG
CAAGTTAAAATAAGGCTAGTCCGTTATCAACTTGGCCAACATGAGGATCACCCATGTCTGCAGGGCCAAG
TGGCACCGAGTCGGTGCTTTTTTCTAGAAGAATTCGCTAGCTAGGTCTTGAAAGGAGTGGGAATTGGCTC
CGGTGCCCGTCAGTGGGCAGAGCGCACATCGCCCACAGTCCCCGAGAAGTTGGGGGGAGGGGTCGGCAAT
TGATCCGGTGCCTAGAGAAGGTGGCGCGGGGTAAACTGGGAAAGTGATGTCGTGTACTGGCTCCGCCTTT
TTCCCGAGGGTGGGGGAGAACCGTATATAAGTGCAGTAGTCGCCGTGAACGTTCTTTTTCGCAACGGGTT
TGCCGCCAGAACACAGGTAAGTGCCGTGTGTGGTTCCCGCGGGCCTGGCCTCTTTACGGGTTATGGCCCT
TGCGTGCCTTGAATTACTTCCACCTGGCTGCAGTACGTGATTCTTGATCCCGAGCTTCGGGTTGGAAGTG
GGTGGGAGAGTTCGAGGCCTTGCGCTTAAGGAGCCCCTTCGCCTCGTGCTTGAGTTGAGGCCTGGCCTGG
GCGCTGGGGCCGCCGCGTGCGAATCTGGTGGCACCTTCGCGCCTGTCTCGCTGCTTTCGATAAGTCTCTA
GCCATTTAAAATTTTTGATGACCTGCTGCGACGCTTTTTTTCTGGCAAGATAGTCTTGTAAATGCGGGCC
AAGATCTGCACACTGGTATTTCGGTTTTTGGGGCCGCGGGCGGCGACGGGGCCCGTGCGTCCCAGCGCAC
ATGTTCGGCGAGGCGGGGCCTGCGAGCGCGGCCACCGAGAATCGGACGGGGGTAGTCTCAAGCTGGCCGG
CCTGCTCTGGTGCCTGGCCTCGCGCCGCCGTGTATCGCCCCGCCCTGGGCGGCAAGGCTGGCCCGGTCGG
CACCAGTTGCGTGAGCGGAAAGATGGCCGCTTCCCGGCCCTGCTGCAGGGAGCTCAAAATGGAGGACGCG
GCGCTCGGGAGAGCGGGCGGGTGAGTCACCCACACAAAGGAAAAGGGCCTTTCCGTCCTCAGCCGTCGCT
TCATGTGACTCCACGGAGTACCGGGCGCCGTCCAGGCACCTCGATTAGTTCTCGAGCTTTTGGAGTACGT
CGTCTTTAGGTTGGGGGGAGGGGTTTTATGCGATGGAGTTTCCCCACACTGAGTGGGTGGAGACTGAAGT
TAGGCCAGCTTGGCACTTGATGTAATTCTCCTTGGAATTTGCCCTTTTTGAGTTTGGATCTTGGTTCATT
CTCAAGCCTCAGACAGTGGTTCAAAGTTTTTTTCTTCCATTTCAGGTGTCGTGACGTACGGCCACCATGA
CCGAGTACAAGCCCACGGTGCGCCTCGCCACCCGCGACGACGTCCCCAGGGCCGTACGCACCCTCGCCGC
CGCGTTCGCCGACTACCCCGCCACGCGCCACACCGTCGATCCGGACCGCCACATCGAGCGGGTCACCGAG
CTGCAAGAACTCTTCCTCACGCGCGTCGGGCTCGACATCGGCAAGGTGTGGGTCGCGGACGACGGCGCCG
CCGTGGCGGTCTGGACCACGCCGGAGAGCGTCGAAGCGGGGGCGGTGTTCGCCGAGATCGGCCCGCGCAT
GGCCGAGTTGAGCGGTTCCCGGCTGGCCGCGCAGCAACAGATGGAAGGCCTCCTGGCGCCGCACCGGCCC
AAGGAGCCCGCGTGGTTCCTGGCCACCGTCGGAGTCTCGCCCGACCACCAGGGCAAGGGTCTGGGCAGCG
CCGTCGTGCTCCCCGGAGTGGAGGCGGCCGAGCGCGCCGGGGTGCCCGCCTTCCTGGAGACCTCCGCGCC
CCGCAACCTCCCCTTCTACGAGCGGCTCGGCTTCACCGTCACCGCCGACGTCGAGGTGCCCGAAGGACCG
CGCACCTGGTGCATGACCCGCAAGCCCGGTGCCTGAACGCGTTAAGTCGACAATCAACCTCTGGATTACA
AAATTTGTGAAAGATTGACTGGTATTCTTAACTATGTTGCTCCTTTTACGCTATGTGGATACGCTGCTTT
AATGCCTTTGTATCATGCTATTGCTTCCCGTATGGCTTTCATTTTCTCCTCCTTGTATAAATCCTGGTTG
CTGTCTCTTTATGAGGAGTTGTGGCCCGTTGTCAGGCAACGTGGCGTGGTGTGCACTGTGTTTGCTGACG
CAACCCCCACTGGTTGGGGCATTGCCACCACCTGTCAGCTCCTTTCCGGGACTTTCGCTTTCCCCCTCCC
TATTGCCACGGCGGAACTCATCGCCGCCTGCCTTGCCCGCTGCTGGACAGGGGCTCGGCTGTTGGGCACT
GACAATTCCGTGGTGTTGTCGGGGAAATCATCGTCCTTTCCTTGGCTGCTCGCCTGTGTTGCCACCTGGA
TTCTGCGCGGGACGTCCTTCTGCTACGTCCCTTCGGCCCTCAATCCAGCGGACCTTCCTTCCCGCGGCCT
GCTGCCGGCTCTGCGGCCTCTTCCGCGTCTTCGCCTTCGCCCTCAGACGAGTCGGATCTCCCTTTGGGCC
GCCTCCCCGCGTCGACTTTAAGACCAATGACTTACAAGGCAGCTGTAGATCTTAGCCACTTTTTAAAAGA
AAAGGGGGGACTGGAAGGGCTAATTCACTCCCAACGAAGACAAGATCTGCTTTTTGCTTGTACTGGGTCT
CTCTGGTTAGACCAGATCTGAGCCTGGGAGCTCTCTGGCTAACTAGGGAACCCACTGCTTAAGCCTCAAT
AAAGCTTGCCTTGAGTGCTTCAAGTAGTGTGTGCCCGTCTGTTGTGTGACTCTGGTAACTAGAGATCCCT
CAGACCCTTTTAGTCAGTGTGGAAAATCTCTAGCAGTACGTATAGTAGTTCATGTCATCTTATTATTCAG
TATTTATAACTTGCAAAGAAATGAATATCAGAGAGTGAGAGGAACTTGTTTATTGCAGCTTATAATGGTT
ACAAATAAAGCAATAGCATCACAAATTTCACAAATAAAGCATTTTTTTCACTGCATTCTAGTTGTGGTTT
GTCCAAACTCATCAATGTATCTTATCATGTCTGGCTCTAGCTATCCCGCCCCTAACTCCGCCCATCCCGC
CCCTAACTCCGCCCAGTTCCGCCCATTCTCCGCCCCATGGCTGACTAATTTTTTTTATTTATGCAGAGGC
CGAGGCCGCCTCGGCCTCTGAGCTATTCCAGAAGTAGTGAGGAGGCTTTTTTGGAGGCCTAGGGACGTAC
CCAATTCGCCCTATAGTGAGTCGTATTACGCGCGCTCACTGGCCGTCGTTTTACAACGTCGTGACTGGGA
AAACCCTGGCGTTACCCAACTTAATCGCCTTGCAGCACATCCCCCTTTCGCCAGCTGGCGTAATAGCGAA
GAGGCCCGCACCGATCGCCCTTCCCAACAGTTGCGCAGCCTGAATGGCGAATGGG
[124 nt withheld, positions 4746-4869]
C
[91 nt withheld, positions 4871-4961]
A
[49 nt withheld, positions 4963-5011]
CCTTTGACGTTGGAGTCCACGTTCTTT
[37 nt withheld, positions 5039-5075]
ACCCTATCTCGGTCTATTCTTTTGATTTATAAGGGATTTTGCCGATTTCGGCCTATTGGTTAAAAAATGA
GCTGATTTAACAAAAATTTAACGCGAATTTTAACAAAATATTAACGCTTACAATTTAGGTGGCACTTTTC
GGGGAAATGTGCGCGGAACCCCTATTTGTTTATTTTTCTAAATACATTCAAATATGTATCCGCTCATGAG
ACAATAACCCTGATAAATGCTTCAATAATATTGAAAAAGGAAGAGTATGAGTATTCAACATTTCCGTGTC
GCCCTTATTCCCTTTTTTGCGGCATTTTGCCTTCCTGTTTTTGCTCACCCAGAAACGCTGGTGAAAGTAA
AAGATGCTGAAGATCAGTTGGGTGCACGAGTGGGTTACATCGAACTGGATCTCAACAGCGGTAAGATCCT
TGAGAGTTTTCGCCCCGAAGAACGTTTTCCAATGATGAGCACTTTTAAAGTTCTGCTATGTGGCGCGGTA
TTATCCCGTATTGACGCCGGGCAAGAGCAACTCGGTCGCCGCATACACTATTCTCAGAATGACTTGGTTG
AGTACTCACCAGTCACAGAAAAGCATCTTACGGATGGCATGACAGTAAGAGAATTATGCAGTGCTGCCAT
AACCATGAGTGATAACACTGCGGCCAACTTACTTCTGACAACGATCGGAGGACCGAAGGAGCTAACCGCT
TTTTTGCACAACATGGGGGATCATGTAACTCGCCTTGATCGTTGGGAACCGGAGCTGAATGAAGCCATAC
CAAACGACGAGCGTGACACCACGATGCCTGTAGCAATGGCAACAACGTTGCGCAAACTATTAACTGGCGA
ACTACTTACTCTAGCTTCCCGGCAACAATTAATAGACTGGATGGAGGCGGATAAAGTTGCAGGACCACTT
CTGCGCTCGGCCCTTCCGGCTGGCTGGTTTATTGCTGATAAATCTGGAGCCGGTGAGCGTGGGTCTCGCG
GTATCATTGCAGCACTGGGGCCAGATGGTAAGCCCTCCCGTATCGTAGTTATCTACACGACGGGGAGTCA
GGCAACTATGGATGAACGAAATAGACAGATCGCTGAGATAGGTGCCTCACTGATTAAGCATTGGTAACTG
TCAGACCAAGTTTACTCATATATACTTTAGATTGATTTAAAACTTCATTTTTAATTTAAAAGGATCTAGG
TGAAGATCCTTTTTGATAATCTCATGACCAAAATCCCTTAACGTGAGTTTTCGTTCCACTGAGCGTCAGA
CCCCGTAGAAAAGATCAAAGGATCTTCTTGAGATCCTTTTTTTCTGCGCGTAATCTGCTGCTTGCAAACA
AAAAAACCACCGCTACCAGCGGTGGTTTGTTTGCCGGATCAAGAGCTACCAACTCTTTTTCCGAAGGTAA
CTGGCTTCAGCAGAGCGCAGATACCAAATACTGTTCTTCTAGTGTAGCCGTAGTTAGGCCACCACTTCAA
GAACTCTGTAGCACCGCCTACATACCTCGCTCTGCTAATCCTGTTACCAGTGGCTGCTGCCAGTGGCGAT
AAGTCGTGTCTTACCGGGTTGGACTCAAGACGATAGTTACCGGATAAGGCGCAGCGGTCGGGCTGAACGG
GGGGTTCGTGCACACAGCCCAGCTTGGAGCGAACGACCTACACCGAACTGAGATACCTACAGCGTGAGCT
ATGAGAAAGCGCCACGCTTCCCGAAGGGAGAAAGGCGGACAGGTATCCGGTAAGCGGCAGGGTCGGAACA
GGAGAGCGCACGAGGGAGCTTCCAGGGGGAAACGCCTGGTATCTTTATAGTCCTGTCGGGTTTCGCCACC
TCTGACTTGAGCGTCGATTTTTGTGATGCTCGTCAGGGGGGCGGAGCCTATGGAAAAACGCCAGCAACGC
GGCCTTTTTACGGTTCCTGGCCTTTTGCTGGCCTTTTGCTCACATGTTCTTTCCTGCGTTATCCCCTGAT
TCTGTGGATAACCGTATTACCGCCTTTGAGTGAGCTGATACCGCTCGCCGCAGCCGAACGACCGAGCGCA
GCGAGTCAGTGAGCGAGGAAGCGGAAGAGCGCCCAATACGCAAACCGCCTCTCCCCGCGCGTTGGCCGAT
TCATTAATGCAGCTGGCACGACAGGTTTCCCGACTGGAAAGCGGGCAGTGAGCGCAACGCAATTAATGTG
AGTTAGCTCACTCATTAGGCACCCCAGGCTTTACACTTTATGCTTCCGGCTCGTATGTTGTGTGGAATTG
TGAGCGGATAACAATTTCACACAGGAAACAGCTATGACCATGATTACGCCAAGCGCGCAATTAACCCTCA
CTAAAGGGAACAAAAGCTGGAGCTGCAAGCTTAATGTAGTCTTATGCAATACTCTTGTAGTCTTGCAACA
TGGTAACGATGAGTTAGCAACATGCCTTACAAGGAGAGAAAAAGCACCGTGCATGCCGATTGGTGGAAGT
AAGGTGGTACGATCGTGCCTTATTAGGAAGGCAACAGACGGGTCTGACATGGATTGGACGAACCACTGAA
TTGCCGCATTGCAGAGATATTGTATTTAAGTGCCTAGCTCGATACATAAACGGGTCTCTCTGGTTAGACC
AGATCTGAGCCTGGGAGCTCTCTGGCTAACTAGGGAACCCACTGCTTAAGCCTCAATAAAGCTTGCCTTG
AGTGCTTCAAGTAGTGTGTGCCCGTCTGTTGTGTGACTCTGGTAACTAGAGATCCCTCAGACCCTTTTAG
TCAGTGTGGAAAATCTCTAGCAGTGGCGCCCGAACAGGGACTTGAAAGCGAAAGGGAAACCAGAGGAGCT
CTCTCGACGCAGGACTCGGCTTGCTGAAGCGCGCACGGCAAGAGGCGAGGGGCGGCGACTGGTGAGTACG
CCAAAAATTTTGACTAGCGGAGGCTAGAAGGAGAGAGATGGGTGCGAGAGCGTCAGTATTAAGCGGGGGA
GAATTAGATCGCGATGGGAAAAAATTCGGTTAAGGCCAGGGGGAAAGAAAAAATATAAATTAAAACATAT
AGTATGGGCAAGCAGGGAGCTAGAACGATTCGCAGTTAATCCTGGCCTGTTAGAAACATCAGAAGGCTGT
AGACAAATACTGGGACAGCTACAACCATCCCTTCAGACAGGATCAGAAGAACTTAGATCATTATATAATA
CAGTAGCAACCCTCTATTGTGTGCATCAAAGGATAGAGATAAAAGACACCAAGGAAGCTTTAGACAAGAT
AGAGGAAGAGCAAAACAAAAGTAAGACCACCGCACAGCAAGCGGCCGCTGATCTTCAGACCTGGAGGAGG
AGATATGAGGGACAATTGGAGAAGTGAATTATATAAATATAAAGTAGTAAAAATTGAACCATTAGGAGTA
GCACCCACCAAGGCAAAGAGAAGAGTGGTGCAGAGAGAAAAAAGAGCAGTGGGAATAGGAGCTTTGTTCC
TTGGGTTCTTGGGAGCAGCAGGAAGCACTATGGGCGCAGCGTCAATGACGCTGACGGTACAGGCCAGACA
ATTATTGTCTGGTATAGTGCAGCAGCAGAACAATTTGCTGAGGGCTATTGAGGCGCAACAGCATCTGTTG
CAACTCACAGTCTGGGGCATCAAGCAGCTCCAGGCAAGAATCCTGGCTGTGGAAAGATACCTAAAGGATC
AACAGCTCCTGGGGATTTGGGGTTGCTCTGGAAAACTCATTTGCACCACTGCTGTGCCTTGGAATGCTAG
TTGGAGTAATAAATCTCTGGAACAGATTTGGAATCACACGACCTGGATGGAGTGGGACAGAGAAATTAAC
AATTACACAAGCTTAATACACTCCTTAATTGAAGAATCGCAAAACCAGCAAGAAAAGAATGAACAAGAAT
TATTGGAATTAGATAAATGGGCAAGTTTGTGGAATTGGTTTAACA
Features (pLannotate 1.2.2; 41 found; start..end, strand, type, name):
    132..158     +  CDS            Rev (fragment): human immunodeficiency virus 1 (HIV-1) Rev protein; rev; enhances nuclear export of unspliced and incompletely spliced viral mRNAs
    180..420     +  promoter       U6 promoter: RNA polymerase III promoter for human U6 snRNA
    466..484     +  misc_RNA       MS2 stem loop: stem loop that binds the bacteriophage MS2 coat protein
    495..531     +  misc_RNA       gRNA scaffold (fragment): guide RNA scaffold for the Streptococcus pyogenes CRISPR/Cas9 system
    536..554     +  misc_RNA       MS2 stem loop: stem loop that binds the bacteriophage MS2 coat protein
    565..584     +  misc_RNA       gRNA scaffold (fragment): guide RNA scaffold for the Streptococcus pyogenes CRISPR/Cas9 system
    597..837     +  promoter       U6 promoter: RNA polymerase III promoter for human U6 snRNA
    883..901     +  misc_RNA       MS2 stem loop: stem loop that binds the bacteriophage MS2 coat protein
    912..948     +  misc_RNA       gRNA scaffold (fragment): guide RNA scaffold for the Streptococcus pyogenes CRISPR/Cas9 system
    953..971     +  misc_RNA       MS2 stem loop: stem loop that binds the bacteriophage MS2 coat protein
    982..1001    +  misc_RNA       gRNA scaffold (fragment): guide RNA scaffold for the Streptococcus pyogenes CRISPR/Cas9 system
   1014..1254    +  promoter       U6 promoter: RNA polymerase III promoter for human U6 snRNA
   1299..1317    +  misc_RNA       MS2 stem loop: stem loop that binds the bacteriophage MS2 coat protein
   1328..1364    +  misc_RNA       gRNA scaffold (fragment): guide RNA scaffold for the Streptococcus pyogenes CRISPR/Cas9 system
   1369..1387    +  misc_RNA       MS2 stem loop: stem loop that binds the bacteriophage MS2 coat protein
   1398..1417    +  misc_RNA       gRNA scaffold (fragment): guide RNA scaffold for the Streptococcus pyogenes CRISPR/Cas9 system
   1441..1459    +  CDS            small t antigen (fragment): SV40 (simian virus 40) small t antigen
   1485..1696    +  promoter       EF-1α core promoter: core promoter for human elongation factor EF-1α
   1697..2635    +  intron         EF-1α intron A: intron upstream of the start codon of human EF-1α
   2657..3256    +  CDS            PuroR (fragment): puromycin N-acetyltransferase; pac from Streptomyces; confers resistance to puromycin
   3272..3860    +  misc_feature   WPRE: woodchuck hepatitis virus posttranscriptional regulatory element
   3911..3930    +  misc_feature   cPPT/CTS (fragment): central polypurine tract and central termination sequence of HIV-1
   3932..4165    +  LTR            3' LTR (ΔU3): self-inactivating 3' long terminal repeat (LTR) from HIV-1
   4243..4364    +  polyA_signal   SV40 poly(A) signal: SV40 polyadenylation signal
   4404..4539    +  rep_origin     SV40 ori: SV40 origin of replication
   4560..4578    -  promoter       T7 promoter: promoter for bacteriophage T7 RNA polymerase
   4586..4741    +  CDS            lacZα (fragment): LacZα fragment of β-galactosidase; lacZ fragment
   4746..5174    +  rep_origin     f1 ori (sequence partly withheld): f1 bacteriophage origin of replication; arrow indicates direction of (+) strand synthesis
   5227..5331    +  promoter       AmpR promoter: bla
   5332..6192    +  CDS            AmpR: β-lactamase; bla; confers resistance to ampicillin, carbenicillin, and related antibiotics
   6363..6951    +  rep_origin     ori: high-copy-number ColE1/pMB1/pBR322/pUC origin of replication
   7134..7226    +  CDS            lacI (fragment): lac repressor; lacI; The lac repressor binds to the lac operator to inhibit transcription in E. coli. This inhibition can be relieved by adding lactose or isopropyl-β-D-thiogalactopyranoside (IPTG).
   7239..7260    +  protein_bind   CAP binding site: CAP binding activates transcription in the presence of cAMP. E. coli catabolite activator protein
   7275..7305    +  promoter       lac promoter: promoter for the E. coli lac operon
   7313..7329    +  protein_bind   lac operator: The lac repressor binds to the lac operator to inhibit transcription in E. coli. This inhibition can be relieved by adding lactose or isopropyl-β-D-thiogalactopyranoside (IPTG). lac repressor encoded by lacI
   7374..7392    +  promoter       T3 promoter: promoter for bacteriophage T3 RNA polymerase
   7420..7646    +  promoter       RSV promoter: Rous sarcoma virus enhancer/promoter
   7647..7827    +  LTR            5' LTR (truncated): truncated 5' long terminal repeat (LTR) from HIV-1
   7874..7999    +  misc_feature   HIV-1 Ψ: packaging signal of human immunodeficiency virus type 1
   7983..8346    +  CDS            HIV-1 gag (fragment): gag protein from human immunodeficiency virus 1; gag
   8492..8725    +  misc_feature   RRE: The Rev response element (RRE) of HIV-1 allows for Rev-dependent mRNA export from the nucleus to the cytoplasm.
