[The description below was written by a language model from this plasmid's Addgene catalogue record and pLannotate feature annotations shown in this document.]
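Description:
LentiU6-hASCL1 gRNA_multi1-3-MS2-Puro is a third-generation-style, self-inactivating lentiviral transfer plasmid built on a pLenti backbone for CRISPR activation of the human ASCL1 gene in mammalian cells. In bacteria it is maintained through a high-copy ColE1/pUC-type origin and selected with ampicillin via the β-lactamase gene; an f1 origin and an SV40 origin are also present in the backbone. The viral portion is framed by an RSV promoter fused to a truncated HIV-1 5' LTR and a ΔU3 3' LTR. It carries the Ψ packaging signal, a partial gag sequence and the Rev response element, so that genomic RNA can be produced, exported and packaged when helper functions are supplied in trans. The depositor notes that the central polypurine tract/termination sequence is missing (only a short fragment is annotated near the 3' LTR) and reports that this does not affect function.

The payload consists of three tandem cassettes, each with its own human U6 RNA polymerase III promoter driving a Streptococcus pyogenes Cas9 guide RNA directed at the ASCL1 promoter. Each scaffold is interrupted by two MS2 stem loops. These loops bind the MS2 coat protein, which allows MS2-fused activator domains to be recruited alongside a dCas9 activator in SAM-type systems; those effector proteins are not encoded here and must be supplied separately. Downstream, the EF-1α core promoter with its intron A drives puromycin N-acetyltransferase for selection of transduced cells, followed by a WPRE to enhance transcript expression. The plasmid is intended for delivering all three guides from a single vector to activate endogenous ASCL1 transcription, in the context of work comparing dCas9-VP64 variants and multiplexed guides.
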