Addgene plasmid #192682: LentiU6-hASCL1 gRNA_multi1-3-MS2-Puro
Purpose: Lentiviral expression of multi gRNAs targeting hASCL1 promoter to activate human ASCL1 transcription
Depositing lab: Jeffrey Miner. Depositing organization: Washington University in Saint Louis. Publication: Comparative analysis of dCas9-VP64 variants and multiplexed guide RNAs mediating CRISPR activation. Omachi K, Miner JH. PLoS One. 2022 Jun 28;17(6):e0270008. doi: 10.1371/journal.pone.0270008. eCollection 2022. PubMed 35763517.
Backbone
  Vector backbone: pLenti
  Vector type: Mammalian Expression, CRISPR
Growth in bacteria
  Bacterial resistance: Ampicillin, 100 μg/mL
  Growth temperature: 37°C
  Growth strain: NEB Stable
  Copy number: High Copy
Gene/Insert
  Gene/Insert name: Human ASCL1 activating gRNAs #1,2,3
  gRNA/shRNA sequence: GCAGCCGCTCGCTGCAGCAG, TGGAGAGTTTGCAAGGAGC, GTTTATTCAGCCGGGAGTC
  Species: H. sapiens (human)
  Entrez Gene: ASCL1 (a.k.a. ASH1, HASH1, MASH1, bHLHa46)
  Promoter: U6
  Cloning method: Gibson Cloning
Terms and licenses: Academic/Nonprofit Terms; Industry Terms: Not Available to Industry
Depositor comments: Plasmid lacks cPPT/CTS, but depositor confirmed that plasmid function is not affected.
How to cite: LentiU6-hASCL1 gRNA_multi1-3-MS2-Puro was a gift from Jeffrey Miner (Addgene plasmid # 192682 ; http://n2t.net/addgene:192682 ; RRID:Addgene_192682)
